Addgene plasmid #132030: pDONR221_SLC25A43
Purpose: Gateway entry clone with codon-optimized ORF sequence for subcloning into custom expression vectors
Depositing lab: RESOLUTE Consortium & Giulio Superti-Furga. Depositing organization: CeMM Research Center for Molecular Medicine. Publication: The RESOLUTE consortium: unlocking SLC transporters for drug discovery. Superti-Furga G, Lackner D, Wiedmer T, Ingles-Prieto A, Barbosa B, Girardi E, Goldmann U, Gurtl B, Klavins K, Klimek C, Lindinger S, Lineiro-Retes E, Muller AC, Onstein S, Redinger G, Reil D, Sedlyarov V, Wolf G, Crawford M, Everley R, ... Steppan CM. Nat Rev Drug Discov. 2020 Jul;19(7):429-430. doi: 10.1038/d41573-020-00056-6. PubMed 32265506.
Backbone
  Vector backbone: pDONR221
  Backbone manufacturer: Thermo Fisher Scientific
  Backbone size w/o insert (bp): 2550
  Vector type: Mammalian Expression
Growth in bacteria
  Bacterial resistance: Kanamycin, 50 μg/mL
  Growth temperature: 37°C
  Growth strain: Stbl3
  Copy number: High Copy
Gene/Insert
  Gene/Insert name: SLC25A43
  Species: H. sapiens (human)
  Insert size (bp): 1023
  Entrez Gene: SLC25A43
  Cloning method: Gateway Cloning
  Sequencing primers: 5′ M13-fwd; 3′ M13-rev
Terms and licenses: Academic/Nonprofit Terms; Industry Terms
Depositor comments: For more information on the full Resolute plasmid collection, please see www.addgene.org/depositor-collections/re-solute/. Please provide your feedback on this plasmid to the RESOLUTE consortium by filling out their RESOLUTE repository feedback form: https://forms.office.com/Pages/ResponsePage.aspx?id=0e05yklzmkS7rjFGQL4N7z4feCLQvEJAmVcOCM_u885UN1JJRko0Ukg4TVQwNTZLOUxPQVJWT1NHUCQlQCN0PWcu
How to cite: pDONR221_SLC25A43 was a gift from RESOLUTE Consortium & Giulio Superti-Furga (Addgene plasmid # 132030 ; http://n2t.net/addgene:132030 ; RRID:Addgene_132030)
