[The description below was written by a language model from this plasmid's Addgene catalogue record and pLannotate feature annotations shown in this document.]
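Description:
pDONR221_SLC25A43 is a Gateway entry clone built on the pDONR221 backbone (Thermo Fisher Scientific) that carries a codon-optimized open reading frame for human SLC25A43, a member of the SLC25 mitochondrial solute carrier family. The sequenced plasmid is 3,573 nt, consistent with a roughly 2.55 kb backbone plus the 1,023 bp insert. It is maintained in E. coli at high copy through a ColE1/pUC-type origin of replication and selected with kanamycin through the KanR aminoglycoside phosphotransferase gene.

The SLC25A43 coding sequence sits directly between attL1 and attL2, the recombination sites recognized in the Gateway LR reaction. This lets the ORF be transferred in a defined orientation and reading frame into any attR-containing destination vector. Upstream of the cassette lie the rrnB T1 and T2 transcription terminators, which insulate the insert from read-through transcription in bacteria. A T7 promoter lies downstream of attL2, on the reverse strand and pointing back toward the insert. The short lacI and lacZα fragments detected by annotation appear to be backbone remnants, including the regions where the M13 sequencing primers bind, rather than functional genes.

Although the catalogue lists the vector type as mammalian expression, the feature table shows no eukaryotic promoter, polyadenylation signal or tag, so the plasmid itself is not an expression construct. Its stated purpose is to serve as a source of the ORF for subcloning into custom expression vectors. It belongs to a larger consortium collection of solute carrier clones assembled to support the study of SLC transporters in drug discovery.
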