Features (pLannotate 1.2.2; 10 found; start..end, strand, type, name):
    121..213     +  CDS            lacI (fragment): lac repressor; lacI; The lac repressor binds to the lac operator to inhibit transcription in E. coli. This inhibition can be relieved by adding lactose or isopropyl-β-D-thiogalactopyranoside (IPTG).
    268..295     -  terminator     rrnB T2 terminator: transcription terminator T2 from the E. coli rrnB gene
    427..470     +  terminator     rrnB T1 terminator: Escherichia coli rrnB; transcription terminator T1 from the E. coli rrnB gene
    517..553     -  CDS            lacZα (fragment): LacZα fragment of β-galactosidase; lacZ fragment
    569..668     +  protein_bind   attL1: mutant version of attL; recombination site for the Gateway® LR reaction LR Clonase™
    674..1696    +  CDS            SLC25A43: S2543_HUMAN - Experimental evidence at transcript level: Swiss-Prot protein existence level 2. From Homo sapiens (Human).
   1698..1797    -  protein_bind   attL2: mutant version of attL; recombination site for the Gateway® LR reaction LR Clonase™
   1815..1833    -  promoter       T7 promoter: promoter for bacteriophage T7 RNA polymerase
   1967..2776    +  CDS            KanR: aminoglycoside phosphotransferase; aph(3')-Ia; confers resistance to kanamycin in bacteria or G418 (Geneticin®) in eukaryotes
   2923..3511    +  rep_origin     ori: high-copy-number ColE1/pMB1/pBR322/pUC origin of replication
>Addgene plasmid #132030 | pDONR221_SLC25A43 | addgene full sequence | sequence record 261093 | Addgene NGS Result
CTTTCCTGCGTTATCCCCTGATTCTGTGGATAACCGTATTACCGCCTTTGAGTGAGCTGATACCGCTCGC
CGCAGCCGAACGACCGAGCGCAGCGAGTCAGTGAGCGAGGAAGCGGAAGAGCGCCCAATACGCAAACCGC
CTCTCCCCGCGCGTTGGCCGATTCATTAATGCAGCTGGCACGACAGGTTTCCCGACTGGAAAGCGGGCAG
TGAGCGCAACGCAATTAATACGCGTACCGCTAGCCAGGAAGAGTTTGTAGAAACGCAAAAAGGCCATCCG
TCAGGATGGCCTTCTGCTTAGTTTGATGCCTGGCAGTTTATGGCGGGCGTCCTGCCCGCCACCCTCCGGG
CCGTTGCTTCACAACGTTCAAATCCGCTCCCGGCGGATTTGTCCTACTCAGGAGAGCGTTCACCGACAAA
CAACAGATAAAACGAAAGGCCCAGTCTTCCGACTGAGCCTTTCGTTTTATTTGATGCCTGGCAGTTCCCT
ACTCTCGCGTTAACGCTAGCATGGATGTTTTCCCAGTCACGACGTTGTAAAACGACGGCCAGTCTTAAGC
TCGGGCCCCAAATAATGATTTTATTTTGACTGATAGTGACCTGTTCGTTGCAACACATTGATGAGCAATG
CTTTTTTATAATGCCAACTTTGTACAAAAAAGCAGGCTCCACCATGGCCACATGGCGGAGAGACGGCAGG
CTGACCGGAGGACAGCGCCTGCTGTGCGCAGGACTGGCCGGCACACTGTCTCTGAGCCTGACCGCACCTC
TGGAGCTGGCAACAGTGCTGGCACAAGTGGGAGTGGTGCGGGGACACGCCAGAGGCCCATGGGCCACCGG
CCACAGGGTGTGGCGCGCCGAGGGACTGAGGGCCCTGTGGAAGGGAAACGCAGTGGCATGCCTGAGGCTG
TTCCCTTGTTCCGCCGTGCAGCTGGCCGCCTACAGGAAGTTCGTGGTGCTGTTTACAGACGATCTGGGCC
ACATCTCTCAGTGGAGCTCCATCATGGCAGGATCTCTGGCAGGAATGGTGAGCACCATCGTGACATACCC
AACCGACCTGATCAAGACCCGGCTGATCATGCAGAATATCCTGGAGCCCAGCTATAGAGGCCTGCTGCAC
GCCTTCTCCACAATCTACCAGCAGGAGGGCTTTCTGGCCCTGTATAGGGGCGTGTCTCTGACCGTGGTGG
GCGCCCTGCCATTTTCCGCCGGATCTCTGCTGGTGTACATGAACCTGGAGAAGATCTGGAATGGCCCTAG
AGATCAGTTCTCTCTGCCACAGAACTTTGCAAACGTGTGCCTGGCAGCAGCAGTGACCCAGACACTGAGC
TTCCCCTTTGAGACAGTGAAGAGGAAGATGCAGGCCCAGTCCCCATATCTGCCACACTCTGGAGGAGTGG
ACGTGCACTTCTCCGGAGCAGTGGATTGTTTTCGCCAGATCGTGAAGGCACAGGGCGTGCTGGGACTGTG
GAACGGACTGACAGCCAATCTGCTGAAGATCGTGCCCTACTTCGGCATCATGTTTAGCACCTTCGAGTTT
TGCAAGAGAATCTGTCTGTACCAGAACGGCTATATCCTGAGCCCCCTGTCCTATAAGCTGACCCCTGGAG
TGGATCAGTCCCTGCAGCCACAGGAGCTGAGGGAGCTGAAGAAGTTCTTTAAGACAAGAAAGCCCAAGCC
TAAGAAGCCTACCCTGGACCCAGCTTTCTTGTACAAAGTTGGCATTATAAGAAAGCATTGCTTATCAATT
TGTTGCAACGAACAGGTCACTATCAGTCAAAATAAAATCATTATTTGCCATCCAGCTGATATCCCCTATA
GTGAGTCGTATTACATGGTCATAGCTGTTTCCTGGCAGCTCTGGCCCGTGTCTCAAAATCTCTGATGTTA
CATTGCACAAGATAAAAATATATCATCATGAACAATAAAACTGTCTGCTTACATAAACAGTAATACAAGG
GGTGTTATGAGCCATATTCAACGGGAAACGTCGAGGCCGCGATTAAATTCCAACATGGATGCTGATTTAT
ATGGGTATAAATGGGCTCGCGATAATGTCGGGCAATCAGGTGCGACAATCTATCGCTTGTATGGGAAGCC
CGATGCGCCAGAGTTGTTTCTGAAACATGGCAAAGGTAGCGTTGCCAATGATGTTACAGATGAGATGGTC
AGACTAAACTGGCTGACGGAATTTATGCCTCTTCCGACCATCAAGCATTTTATCCGTACTCCTGATGATG
CATGGTTACTCACCACTGCGATCCCCGGAAAAACAGCATTCCAGGTATTAGAAGAATATCCTGATTCAGG
TGAAAATATTGTTGATGCGCTGGCAGTGTTCCTGCGCCGGTTGCATTCGATTCCTGTTTGTAATTGTCCT
TTTAACAGCGATCGCGTATTTCGTCTCGCTCAGGCGCAATCACGAATGAATAACGGTTTGGTTGATGCGA
GTGATTTTGATGACGAGCGTAATGGCTGGCCTGTTGAACAAGTCTGGAAAGAAATGCATAAACTTTTGCC
ATTCTCACCGGATTCAGTCGTCACTCATGGTGATTTCTCACTTGATAACCTTATTTTTGACGAGGGGAAA
TTAATAGGTTGTATTGATGTTGGACGAGTCGGAATCGCAGACCGATACCAGGATCTTGCCATCCTATGGA
ACTGCCTCGGTGAGTTTTCTCCTTCATTACAGAAACGGCTTTTTCAAAAATATGGTATTGATAATCCTGA
TATGAATAAATTGCAGTTTCATTTGATGCTCGATGAGTTTTTCTAATCAGAATTGGTTAATTGGTTGTAA
CACTGGCAGAGCATTACGCTGACTTGACGGGACGGCGCAAGCTCATGACCAAAATCCCTTAACGTGAGTT
ACGCGTCGTTCCACTGAGCGTCAGACCCCGTAGAAAAGATCAAAGGATCTTCTTGAGATCCTTTTTTTCT
GCGCGTAATCTGCTGCTTGCAAACAAAAAAACCACCGCTACCAGCGGTGGTTTGTTTGCCGGATCAAGAG
CTACCAACTCTTTTTCCGAAGGTAACTGGCTTCAGCAGAGCGCAGATACCAAATACTGTTCTTCTAGTGT
AGCCGTAGTTAGGCCACCACTTCAAGAACTCTGTAGCACCGCCTACATACCTCGCTCTGCTAATCCTGTT
ACCAGTGGCTGCTGCCAGTGGCGATAAGTCGTGTCTTACCGGGTTGGACTCAAGACGATAGTTACCGGAT
AAGGCGCAGCGGTCGGGCTGAACGGGGGGTTCGTGCACACAGCCCAGCTTGGAGCGAACGACCTACACCG
AACTGAGATACCTACAGCGTGAGCTATGAGAAAGCGCCACGCTTCCCGAAGGGAGAAAGGCGGACAGGTA
TCCGGTAAGCGGCAGGGTCGGAACAGGAGAGCGCACGAGGGAGCTTCCAGGGGGAAACGCCTGGTATCTT
TATAGTCCTGTCGGGTTTCGCCACCTCTGACTTGAGCGTCGATTTTTGTGATGCTCGTCAGGGGGGCGGA
GCCTATGGAAAAACGCCAGCAACGCGGCCTTTTTACGGTTCCTGGCCTTTTGCTGGCCTTTTGCTCACAT
GTT
