>Addgene plasmid #132030 | pDONR221_SLC25A43 | depositor partial sequence | sequence record 253460 | Codon-optimized ORF of SLC25A43
ATGGCCACATGGCGGAGAGACGGCAGGCTGACCGGAGGACAGCGCCTGCTGTGCGCAGGACTGGCCGGCA
CACTGTCTCTGAGCCTGACCGCACCTCTGGAGCTGGCAACAGTGCTGGCACAAGTGGGAGTGGTGCGGGG
ACACGCCAGAGGCCCATGGGCCACCGGCCACAGGGTGTGGCGCGCCGAGGGACTGAGGGCCCTGTGGAAG
GGAAACGCAGTGGCATGCCTGAGGCTGTTCCCTTGTTCCGCCGTGCAGCTGGCCGCCTACAGGAAGTTCG
TGGTGCTGTTTACAGACGATCTGGGCCACATCTCTCAGTGGAGCTCCATCATGGCAGGATCTCTGGCAGG
AATGGTGAGCACCATCGTGACATACCCAACCGACCTGATCAAGACCCGGCTGATCATGCAGAATATCCTG
GAGCCCAGCTATAGAGGCCTGCTGCACGCCTTCTCCACAATCTACCAGCAGGAGGGCTTTCTGGCCCTGT
ATAGGGGCGTGTCTCTGACCGTGGTGGGCGCCCTGCCATTTTCCGCCGGATCTCTGCTGGTGTACATGAA
CCTGGAGAAGATCTGGAATGGCCCTAGAGATCAGTTCTCTCTGCCACAGAACTTTGCAAACGTGTGCCTG
GCAGCAGCAGTGACCCAGACACTGAGCTTCCCCTTTGAGACAGTGAAGAGGAAGATGCAGGCCCAGTCCC
CATATCTGCCACACTCTGGAGGAGTGGACGTGCACTTCTCCGGAGCAGTGGATTGTTTTCGCCAGATCGT
GAAGGCACAGGGCGTGCTGGGACTGTGGAACGGACTGACAGCCAATCTGCTGAAGATCGTGCCCTACTTC
GGCATCATGTTTAGCACCTTCGAGTTTTGCAAGAGAATCTGTCTGTACCAGAACGGCTATATCCTGAGCC
CCCTGTCCTATAAGCTGACCCCTGGAGTGGATCAGTCCCTGCAGCCACAGGAGCTGAGGGAGCTGAAGAA
GTTCTTTAAGACAAGAAAGCCCAAGCCTAAGAAGCCTACCCTG
